Addgene plasmid #114022: pcDNA5-puro-eGFP-HEC1
Purpose: Inducible expression of eGFP-tagged HEC1 in FLPin Trex cell lines
Depositing lab: Geert Kops. Depositing organization: Hubrecht Institute. Publication: Kinetochore-microtubule attachment is sufficient to satisfy the human spindle assembly checkpoint. Etemad B, Kuijt TE, Kops GJ. Nat Commun. 2015 Dec 1;6:8987. doi: 10.1038/ncomms9987. PubMed 26621779.
Backbone
  Vector backbone: pcDNA5/FRT/TO - puromycin
  Vector type: Mammalian Expression
  Selectable markers: Puromycin
Growth in bacteria
  Bacterial resistance: Ampicillin, 100 μg/mL
  Growth temperature: 37°C
  Growth strain: DH5alpha
  Copy number: High Copy
Gene/Insert
  Gene/Insert name: eGFP-HEC1 - Wildtype (NDC80)
  Species: H. sapiens (human)
  Entrez Gene: NDC80 (a.k.a. HEC, HEC1, HsHec1, KNTC2, TID3, hsNDC80)
  Cloning method: Restriction Enzyme; 5′ cloning site Unknown (unknown if destroyed); 3′ cloning site Unknown (unknown if destroyed)
Terms and licenses: Academic/Nonprofit Terms; Industry Terms: Not Available to Industry
How to cite: pcDNA5-puro-eGFP-HEC1 was a gift from Geert Kops (Addgene plasmid # 114022 ; http://n2t.net/addgene:114022 ; RRID:Addgene_114022)
