[The description below was written by a language model from this plasmid's Addgene catalogue record and pLannotate feature annotations shown in this document.]
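Description:
pcDNA5-puro-eGFP-HEC1 is a mammalian expression plasmid of about 7.4 kb built on a puromycin-selectable version of the pcDNA5/FRT/TO backbone. It is designed for site-specific integration and tetracycline-inducible expression in Flp-In T-REx cell lines. In bacteria it is maintained at high copy through a ColE1/pUC-type origin and selected with ampicillin via the β-lactamase gene. Fragments of an f1 origin, lac regulatory elements and a pBR322 bom region are backbone remnants.

The expression cassette uses the CMV immediate early enhancer and promoter, followed directly by short elements that the automated annotation labels as PLtetO-1 and TRE3GV fragments. These most likely correspond to the two tet operator sites of the CMV/TetO2 promoter. Tet repressor supplied by the host line keeps transcription off until tetracycline or doxycycline is added. Downstream lies EGFP, followed closely by the human NDC80 (HEC1) coding sequence, consistent with an N-terminal eGFP fusion to wild-type HEC1, and the unit ends with the bGH polyadenylation signal.

After this cassette comes an FRT site placed just upstream of a puromycin N-acetyltransferase gene with an SV40 poly(A) signal. No full promoter is annotated in front of this marker. In the Flp-In design, FLP-mediated recombination into the genomic FRT locus places the resistance gene behind a resident promoter, so puromycin resistance reports correct integration. A short ble fragment after PuroR looks like a cloning remnant.

HEC1 is a core component of the kinetochore NDC80 complex, which is needed for microtubule attachment and spindle checkpoint activity. The plasmid is used to generate isogenic stable lines with inducible, fluorescently traceable HEC1. The cloning sites used for the insert are not recorded.
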