Features (pLannotate 1.2.2; 23 found; start..end, strand, type, name):
     91..470     +  enhancer       CMV enhancer: human cytomegalovirus immediate early enhancer
    471..674     +  promoter       CMV promoter: human cytomegalovirus (CMV) immediate early promoter
    676..695     +  promoter       PLtetO-1 promoter (fragment): modified phage lambda PL promoter with tet operator sites (Lutz and Bujard, 1997)
    697..716     +  promoter       PLtetO-1 promoter (fragment): modified phage lambda PL promoter with tet operator sites (Lutz and Bujard, 1997)
    724..757     +  promoter       TRE3GV promoter (fragment): 3rd-generation Tet-responsive promoter that can be activated by binding of Tet-On® 3G, optimized for retroviral and lentiviral vectors
    936..1652    +  CDS            EGFP: EGFP is a basic (constitutively fluorescent) green fluorescent protein published in 1996, derived from Aequorea victoria. It is reported to be a rapidly-maturing weak dimer with moderate acid sensitivity.
   1668..3593    +  CDS            NDC80: NDC80_HUMAN - Also known as HEC, HEC1, KNTC2. Experimental evidence at protein level: Swiss-Prot protein existence level 1. Acts as a component of the essential kinetochore-associated NDC80 complex, which is required for chromosome segregation and spindle checkpoint activity (PubMed:9315664, PubMed:12351790, PubMed:14654001, PubMed:14699129, PubMed:15062103, PubMed:15235793, PubMed:15239953, PubMed:15548592, PubMed:16732327). Required for kinetochore integrity and the organization of stable microtubule binding sites in the outer plate of the kinetochore (PubMed:15548592). The NDC80 complex syn
   3598..3617    +  misc_feature   MCS (fragment): multiple cloning site
   3642..3866    +  polyA_signal   bGH poly(A) signal: bovine growth hormone polyadenylation signal
   3870..3891    +  promoter       SV40 promoter (fragment): SV40 enhancer and early promoter
   3912..4145    +  rep_origin     f1 ori (fragment) (sequence partly withheld): f1 bacteriophage origin of replication; arrow indicates direction of (+) strand synthesis
   4150..4197    +  protein_bind   FRT: FLP-mediated recombination occurs in the 8-bp core sequence TCTAGAAA (Turan and Bode, 2011). FLP recombinase from the Saccharomyces cerevisiae 2μ plasmid
   4241..4837    +  CDS            PuroR: puromycin N-acetyltransferase; pac from Streptomyces alboniger; confers resistance to puromycin
   4853..4978    +  CDS            ble (fragment): BLE_KLEPN - Experimental evidence at protein level: Swiss-Prot protein existence level 1. Binding protein with a strong affinity to the bleomycin family of antibiotics. Binds to CL990; an antimitotic-antibiotic compound. From Klebsiella pneumoniae.
   4973..5102    +  polyA_signal   SV40 poly(A) signal: SV40 polyadenylation signal
   5166..5182    -  protein_bind   lac operator: The lac repressor binds to the lac operator to inhibit transcription in E. coli. This inhibition can be relieved by adding lactose or isopropyl-β-D-thiogalactopyranoside (IPTG). lac repressor encoded by lacI
   5190..5220    -  promoter       lac promoter: promoter for the E. coli lac operon
   5235..5256    -  protein_bind   CAP binding site: CAP binding activates transcription in the presence of cAMP. E. coli catabolite activator protein
   5269..5361    -  CDS            lacI (fragment): lac repressor; lacI; The lac repressor binds to the lac operator to inhibit transcription in E. coli. This inhibition can be relieved by adding lactose or isopropyl-β-D-thiogalactopyranoside (IPTG).
   5544..6132    -  rep_origin     ori: high-copy-number ColE1/pMB1/pBR322/pUC origin of replication
   6303..7163    -  CDS            AmpR: β-lactamase; bla; confers resistance to ampicillin, carbenicillin, and related antibiotics
   7164..7268    -  promoter       AmpR promoter: bla
   7327..7379    -  misc_feature   bom (fragment): basis of mobility region from pBR322
>Addgene plasmid #114022 | pcDNA5-puro-eGFP-HEC1 | addgene full sequence | sequence record 220985 | Addgene NGS Result
GGCAAGGCTTGACCGACAATTGCATGAAGAATCTGCTTAGGGTTAGGCGTTTTGCGCTGCTTCGCGATGT
ACGGGCCAGATATACGCGTTGACATTGATTATTGACTAGTTATTAATAGTAATCAATTACGGGGTCATTA
GTTCATAGCCCATATATGGAGTTCCGCGTTACATAACTTACGGTAAATGGCCCGCCTGGCTGACCGCCCA
ACGACCCCCGCCCATTGACGTCAATAATGACGTATGTTCCCATAGTAACGCCAATAGGGACTTTCCATTG
ACGTCAATGGGTGGAGTATTTACGGTAAACTGCCCACTTGGCAGTACATCAAGTGTATCATATGCCAAGT
ACGCCCCCTATTGACGTCAATGACGGTAAATGGCCCGCCTGGCATTATGCCCAGTACATGACCTTATGGG
ACTTTCCTACTTGGCAGTACATCTACGTATTAGTCATCGCTATTACCATGGTGATGCGGTTTTGGCAGTA
CATCAATGGGCGTGGATAGCGGTTTGACTCACGGGGATTTCCAAGTCTCCACCCCATTGACGTCAATGGG
AGTTTGTTTTGGCACCAAAATCAACGGGACTTTCCAAAATGTCGTAACAACTCCGCCCCATTGACGCAAA
TGGGCGGTAGGCGTGTACGGTGGGAGGTCTATATAAGCAGAGCTCTCCCTATCAGTGATAGAGATCTCCC
TATCAGTGATAGAGATCGTCGACGAGCTCGTTTAGTGAACCGTCAGATCGCCTGGAGACGCCATCCACGC
TGTTTTGACCTCCATAGAAGACACCGGGACCGATCCAGCCTCCGGACTCTAGCGTTTAAACTTAAGCTTG
GTACCGAGCTCGGATCCACTAGTCCAGTGTGGTGGAATTCTGCAGATATCCAGCACAGTGGCGGCCGCTC
GAGTCTAGCGCTACCGGTCGCCACCATGGTGAGCAAGGGCGAGGAGCTGTTCACCGGGGTGGTGCCCATC
CTGGTCGAGCTGGACGGCGACGTAAACGGCCACAAGTTCAGCGTGTCCGGCGAGGGCGAGGGCGATGCCA
CCTACGGCAAGCTGACCCTGAAGTTCATCTGCACCACCGGCAAGCTGCCCGTGCCCTGGCCCACCCTCGT
GACCACCCTGACCTACGGCGTGCAGTGCTTCAGCCGCTACCCCGACCACATGAAGCAGCACGACTTCTTC
AAGTCCGCCATGCCCGAAGGCTACGTCCAGGAGCGCACCATCTTCTTCAAGGACGACGGCAACTACAAGA
CCCGCGCCGAGGTGAAGTTCGAGGGCGACACCCTGGTGAACCGCATCGAGCTGAAGGGCATCGACTTCAA
GGAGGACGGCAACATCCTGGGGCACAAGCTGGAGTACAACTACAACAGCCACAACGTCTATATCATGGCC
GACAAGCAGAAGAACGGCATCAAGGTGAACTTCAAGATCCGCCACAACATCGAGGACGGCAGCGTGCAGC
TCGCCGACCACTACCAGCAGAACACCCCCATCGGCGACGGCCCCGTGCTGCTGCCCGACAACCACTACCT
GAGCACCCAGTCCGCCCTGAGCAAAGACCCCAACGAGAAGCGCGATCACATGGTCCTGCTGGAGTTCGTG
ACCGCCGCCGGGATCACTCTCGGCATGGACGAGCTGTACAAGTCCGGACTCAGATCCATGAAGCGCAGTT
CAGTTTCCAGCGGTGGTGCTGGCCGCCTCTCCATGCAGGAGTTAAGATCCCAGGATGTAAATAAACAAGG
CCTCTATACCCCTCAAACCAAAGAGAAACCAACCTTTGGAAAGTTGAGTATAAACAAACCGACATCTGAA
AGAAAAGTCTCGCTATTTGGCAAAAGAACTAGTGGACATGGATCACGGAATAGTCAACTTGGTATATTTT
CCAGTTCTGAGAAAATCAAGGACCCGAGACCACTTAACGACAAAGCATTCATTCAGCAGTGTATTCGACA
ACTCTGTGAGTTTCTTACAGAAAATGGTTATGCACATAATGTGTCCATGAAATCTCTACAAGCTCCCTCT
GTTAAAGACTTCCTGAAGATCTTCACATTTCTTTATGGCTTCCTGTGCCCCTCATACGAACTTCCTGACA
CAAAGTTTGAAGAAGAGGTTCCAAGAATCTTTAAAGACCTTGGGTATCCTTTTGCACTATCCAAAAGCTC
CATGTACACAGTGGGGGCTCCTCATACATGGCCTCACATTGTGGCAGCCTTAGTTTGGCTAATAGACTGC
ATCAAGATACATACTGCCATGAAAGAAAGCTCACCTTTATTTGATGATGGGCAGCCTTGGGGAGAAGAAA
CTGAAGATGGAATTATGCATAATAAGTTGTTTTTGGACTACACCATAAAATGCTATGAGAGTTTTATGAG
TGGTGCCGACAGCTTTGATGAGATGAATGCAGAGCTGCAGTCAAAACTGAAGGATTTATTTAATGTGGAT
GCTTTTAAGCTGGAATCATTAGAAGCAAAAAACAGAGCATTGAATGAACAGATTGCAAGATTGGAACAAG
AAAGAGAAAAAGAACCGAATCGTCTAGAGTCGTTGAGAAAACTGAAGGCTTCCTTACAAGGAGATGTTCA
AAAGTATCAGGCATACATGAGCAATTTGGAGTCTCATTCAGCCATTCTTGACCAGAAATTAAATGGTCTC
AATGAGGAAATTGCTAGAGTAGAACTAGAATGTGAAACAATAAAACAGGAGAACACTCGACTACAGAATA
TCATTGACAACCAGAAGTACTCAGTTGCAGACATTGAGCGAATAAATCATGAAAGAAATGAATTGCAGCA
GACTATTAATAAATTAACCAAGGACCTGGAAGCTGAACAACAGAAGTTGTGGAATGAGGAGTTAAAATAT
GCCAGAGGCAAAGAAGCGATTGAAACACAATTAGCAGAGTATCACAAATTGGCTAGAAAATTAAAACTTA
TTCCTAAAGGTGCTGAGAATTCCAAAGGTTATGACTTTGAAATTAAGTTTAATCCCGAGGCTGGTGCCAA
CTGCCTTGTCAAATACAGGGCTCAAGTTTATGTACCTCTTAAGGAACTCCTGAATGAAACTGAAGAAGAA
ATTAATAAAGCCCTAAATAAAAAAATGGGTTTGGAGGATACTTTAGAACAATTGAATGCAATGATAACAG
AAAGCAAGAGAAGTGTGAGAACTCTGAAAGAAGAAGTTCAAAAGCTGGATGATCTTTACCAACAAAAAAT
TAAGGAAGCAGAGGAAGAGGATGAAAAATGTGCCAGTGAGCTTGAGTCCTTGGAGAAACACAAGCACCTG
CTAGAAAGTACTGTTAACCAGGGGCTCAGTGAAGCTATGAATGAATTAGATGCTGTTCAGCGGGAATACC
AACTAGTTGTGCAAACCACGACTGAAGAAAGACGAAAAGTGGGAAATAACTTGCAACGTCTGTTAGAGAT
GGTTGCTACACATGTTGGGTCTGTAGAGAAACATCTTGAGGAGCAGATTGCTAAAGTTGATAGAGAATAT
GAAGAATGCATGTCAGAAGATCTCTCGGAAAATATTAAAGAGATTAGAGATAAGTATGAGAAGAAAGCTA
CTCTAATTAAGTCTTCTGAAGAATGACTCGACGGTACCGCGGGCCCGTTTAAACCCGCTGATCAGCCTCG
ACTGTGCCTTCTAGTTGCCAGCCATCTGTTGTTTGCCCCTCCCCCGTGCCTTCCTTGACCCTGGAAGGTG
CCACTCCCACTGTCCTTTCCTAATAAAATGAGGAAATTGCATCGCATTGTCTGAGTAGGTGTCATTCTAT
TCTGGGGGGTGGGGTGGGGCAGGACAGCAAGGGGGAGGATTGGGAAGACAATAGCAGGCATGCTGGGGAT
GCGGTGGGCTCTATGGCTTCTGAGGCGGAAAGAACCAGCTGGGGCTCTAGGGGGTATCCCC
[124 nt withheld, positions 3912-4035]
C
[91 nt withheld, positions 4037-4127]
AGGGTGATGGTTCACGTACCTAGAAGTTCCTATTCCGAAGTTCCTATTCTCTAGAAAGTATAGGAACTTC
CTTGGCCAAAAAGCCTGAACTCACCGCGACGTGCTGGCGCGCCACCGAGTACAAGCCCACGGTGCGCCTC
GCCACCCGCGACGACGTCCCCCGGGCCGTACGCACCCTCGCCGCCGCGTTCGCCGACTACCCCGCCACGC
GCCACACCGTCGACCCGGACCGCCACATCGAGCGGGTCACCGAGCTGCAAGAACTCTTCCTCACGCGCGT
CGGGCTCGACATCGGCAAGGTGTGGGTCGCGGACGACGGCGCCGCGGTGGCGGTCTGGACCACGCCGGAG
AGCGTCGAAGCGGGGGCGGTGTTCGCCGAGATCGGCCCGCGCATGGCCGAGTTGAGCGGTTCCCGGCTGG
CCGCGCAGCAACAGATGGAAGGCCTCCTGGCGCCGCACCGGCCCAAGGAGCCCGCGTGGTTCCTGGCCAC
CGTCGGCGTCTCGCCCGACCACCAGGGCAAGGGTCTGGGCAGCGCCGTCGTGCTCCCCGGAGTGGAGGCG
GCCGAGCGCGCCGGGGTGCCCGCCTTCCTGGAGACCTCCGCGCCCCGCAACCTCCCCTTCTACGAGCGGC
TCGGCTTCACCGTCACCGCCGACGTCGAGGTGCCCGAAGGACCGCGCACCTGGTGCATGACCCGCAAGCC
CGGTGCCTGACCTAGGCACGTACTACGAGATTTCGATTCCACCGCCGCCTTCTATGAAAGGTTGGGCTTC
GGAATCGTTTTCCGGGACGCCGGCTGGATGATCCTCCAGCGCGGGGATCTCATGCTGGAGTTCTTCGCCC
ACCCCAACTTGTTTATTGCAGCTTAAATGGTTACAAATAAAGCAATAGCATCACAAATTTCACAAATAAA
GCATTTTTTTCACTGCATTCTAGTTGTGGTTTGTCCAAACTCATCAATGTATCTTATCATGTCTGTATAC
CGTCGACCTCTAGCTAGAGCTTGGCGTAATCATGGTCATAGCTGTTTCCTGTGTGAAATTGTTATCCGCT
CACAATTCCACACAACATACGAGCCGGAAGCATAAAGTGTAAAGCCTGGGGTGCCTAATGAGTGAGCTAA
CTCACATTAATTGCGTTGCGCTCACTGCCCGCTTTCCAGTCGGGAAACCTGTCGTGCCAGCTGCATTAAT
GAATCGGCCAACGCGCGGGGAGAGGCGGTTTGCGTATTGGGCGCTCTTCCGCTTCCTCGCTCACTGACTC
GCTGCGCTCGGTCGTTCGGCTGCGGCGAGCGGTATCAGCTCACTCAAAGGCGGTAATACGGTTATCCACA
GAATCAGGGGATAACGCAGGAAAGAACATGTGAGCAAAAGGCCAGCAAAAGGCCAGGAACCGTAAAAAGG
CCGCGTTGCTGGCGTTTTTCCATAGGCTCCGCCCCCCTGACGAGCATCACAAAAATCGACGCTCAAGTCA
GAGGTGGCGAAACCCGACAGGACTATAAAGATACCAGGCGTTTCCCCCTGGAAGCTCCCTCGTGCGCTCT
CCTGTTCCGACCCTGCCGCTTACCGGATACCTGTCCGCCTTTCTCCCTTCGGGAAGCGTGGCGCTTTCTC
ATAGCTCACGCTGTAGGTATCTCAGTTCGGTGTAGGTCGTTCGCTCCAAGCTGGGCTGTGTGCACGAACC
CCCCGTTCAGCCCGACCGCTGCGCCTTATCCGGTAACTATCGTCTTGAGTCCAACCCGGTAAGACACGAC
TTATCGCCACTGGCAGCAGCCACTGGTAACAGGATTAGCAGAGCGAGGTATGTAGGCGGTGCTACAGAGT
TCTTGAAGTGGTGGCCTAACTACGGCTACACTAGAAGAACAGTATTTGGTATCTGCGCTCTGCTGAAGCC
AGTTACCTTCGGAAAAAGAGTTGGTAGCTCTTGATCCGGCAAACAAACCACCGCTGGTAGCGGTGGTTTT
TTTGTTTGCAAGCAGCAGATTACGCGCAGAAAAAAAGGATCTCAAGAAGATCCTTTGATCTTTTCTACGG
GGTCTGACGCTCAGTGGAACGAAAACTCACGTTAAGGGATTTTGGTCATGAGATTATCAAAAAGGATCTT
CACCTAGATCCTTTTAAATTAAAAATGAAGTTTTAAATCAATCTAAAGTATATATGAGTAAACTTGGTCT
GACAGTTACCAATGCTTAATCAGTGAGGCACCTATCTCAGCGATCTGTCTATTTCGTTCATCCATAGTTG
CCTGACTCCCCGTCGTGTAGATAACTACGATACGGGAGGGCTTACCATCTGGCCCCAGTGCTGCAATGAT
ACCGCGAGACCCACGCTCACCGGCTCCAGATTTATCAGCAATAAACCAGCCAGCCGGAAGGGCCGAGCGC
AGAAGTGGTCCTGCAACTTTATCCGCCTCCATCCAGTCTATTAATTGTTGCCGGGAAGCTAGAGTAAGTA
GTTCGCCAGTTAATAGTTTGCGCAACGTTGTTGCCATTGCTACAGGCATCGTGGTGTCACGCTCGTCGTT
TGGTATGGCTTCATTCAGCTCCGGTTCCCAACGATCAAGGCGAGTTACATGATCCCCCATGTTGTGCAAA
AAAGCGGTTAGCTCCTTCGGTCCTCCGATCGTTGTCAGAAGTAAGTTGGCCGCAGTGTTATCACTCATGG
TTATGGCAGCACTGCATAATTCTCTTACTGTCATGCCATCCGTAAGATGCTTTTCTGTGACTGGTGAGTA
CTCAACCAAGTCATTCTGAGAATAGTGTATGCGGCGACCGAGTTGCTCTTGCCCGGCGTCAATACGGGAT
AATACCGCGCCACATAGCAGAACTTTAAAAGTGCTCATCATTGGAAAACGTTCTTCGGGGCGAAAACTCT
CAAGGATCTTACCGCTGTTGAGATCCAGTTCGATGTAACCCACTCGTGCACCCAACTGATCTTCAGCATC
TTTTACTTTCACCAGCGTTTCTGGGTGAGCAAAAACAGGAAGGCAAAATGCCGCAAAAAAGGGAATAAGG
GCGACACGGAAATGTTGAATACTCATACTCTTCCTTTTTCAATATTATTGAAGCATTTATCAGGGTTATT
GTCTCATGAGCGGATACATATTTGAATGTATTTAGAAAAATAAACAAATAGGGGTTCCGCGCACATTTCC
CCGAAAAGTGCCACCTGACGTCGACGGATCGGGAGATCTCCCGATCCCCTATGGTGCACTCTCAGTACAA
TCTGCTCTGATGCCGCATAGTTAAGCCAGTATCTGCTCCCTGCTTGTGTGTTGGAGGTCGCTGAGTAGTG
CGCGAGCAAAATTTAAGCTACAACAA
